>Addgene plasmid #27826 | pUT1442-HQ858744 | depositor full sequence | sequence record 13100 | Author sequence
CAAATAATGATTTTATTTTGACTGATAGTGACCTGTTCGTTGCAACAAATTGATGAGCAATGCTTTTTTA
TAATGCCAACTTTGTACAAAAAAGCAGGCTCCGCGGCCGCCTTGTTTAACTTTAAGAAGGAGCCCTTCAC
CATGAATTCCAGCAGAAGCCTCCTCTCTTCGCCCCTCTTTGCTAGCTCGTCTCCAAACTTCAGGAGCAGT
GCTTCCGTCTCCTCCTCCCCATCCCCATCCCGCACCACAGTTCCAATGATACATGACACCAGCAGCAGCA
GAGCATCCACGGCGTGCCACTACTCGCCGTCGCTTGTGGCAGAGGAGCAGCTTCACGGCTCCAAAGACAC
CTTGACCTTGAAGGGCGAGAAGGCTTTGCTCGAGTTGCTTCTAGGCATGGCTCTGGACCAGCACGTTGAC
GGCAGGAAGCTCATTACCCAACAGGAGGCTGAGGATAGTGATTTCGAGAGCTATTTGAGAGAAGCAACAA
GCCGAGTGCTTTACCAGCCAACATTCATTGAAGAGGATGATGATGATGATTCTGTTTCGGAGAGCTCTTC
AGCATCATTGGCCAAACCAGCTGGAACATTGGATCTTGGCAAGCTGACAGAGGAACCACAGTTGGATGTA
CCACAGCCTCACCGCCGCAGTGTGGATCCAAACCATTCGTATGATCAAGTGTTTATTAGATCCACTCGGT
TACTGGAGAGGAGATCCAAGAAACGCAACGGCGGCCACAGGGCTTTGGATAATGGTGTGGCGTGCAGTGG
TGTGAACTCAAAGAGAAAAGACAAGTTTGGCAGAGTTCTTGATCCAGACGAGCCTTTTAGGTTGTTTCTA
CGGGATCGAGAGACGACAGAGTTCTTGACAGCGAAAGAGGAGAAACAGATGTTCAGTCAAATACAGAATC
TTATGAAGCTGGAGGGGGCTCAGCGTAACCTGCAAGCTCAGTGTGGTCGTGAACCAACAGTTGAAGAGTG
GGCTCAAGCCGTAGGAATGAGCTGCAGGGAGCTGCAATCCTGTGTGCGCACCGGAAGACGGTGCCGAGAG
AAGATGGCCCGCTCCAACTTCCGCCTTGTGATACATGTTGCTAGGAAATATGAAGGATGTGGCCTTGACA
TTCAGGACCTGGTTCAGGATGGATGCTGTGGGTTGATGAAAACCTTTGAGAAGTTCAACCCGAGCAAGGG
ATGCAGATTCCCGACCTACGCGTACTGGTGGATACGCCAGTCGATCAAAAAGTCCATCTTCAAGAATTCA
AGACTAATCCGGTTGCCGGAGAGTGTGTATGCACTTTTGAGGAAGGTGGGCAAAGCGAGGATGGAATGCA
TAATGGACGGGGAGCAGCCGACGAACGAGGTGGTGGCAAGGCGTGCTGGCATCACGATTGAAAAGCTGGC
GAAACTGAGAGCGAAAACCAGGAAAGTACGGTCCATGCAGGATCGAGTCTGGTCAGACGACGGTGTGACA
TACCAGGAGATCACCGAGGACCCCAACATTGAAGGTCCTGAGGTGAGCGTGGACAGGCTGATGATGCGGC
AGCAGGTGCGCAGCTTCCTGACGGGGATCCTGAGCCCCCGGGAGAAGGAGATCATCGAGCACCGGTTCGG
CATCCACGACGGCCAGCCCAAGACCCTGCATGTCATCGGCGACATGTACGGCCTGTCCAAGGAGAGGATC
CGCCAGGTGCAGAACAAGGCCCTGGACAAGCTCAGAAACAGCATCTCAGCACAGGGCTTCCACGTCTACT
TTGATTTGCTAACTAAGGGTGGGCGCGCCGACCCAGCTTTCTTGTACAAAGTTGGCATTATAAGAAAGCA
TTGCTTATCAATTTGTTGCAACGAACAGGTCACTATCAGTCAAAATAAAATCATTATTTGCCATCCAGCT
GATATCCCCTATAGTGAGTCGTATTACATGGTCATAGCTGTTTCCTGGCAGCTCTGGCCCGTGTCTCAAA
ATCTCTGATGTTACATTGCACAAGATAAAAATATATCATCATGAACAATAAAACTGTCTGCTTACATAAA
CAGTAATACAAGGGGTGTTATGAGCCATATTCAACGGGAAACGTCGAGGCCGCGATTAAATTCCAACATG
GATGCTGATTTATATGGGTATAAATGGGCTCGCGATAATGTCGGGCAATCAGGTGCGACAATCTATCGCT
TGTATGGGAAGCCCGATGCGCCAGAGTTGTTTCTGAAACATGGCAAAGGTAGCGTTGCCAATGATGTTAC
AGATGAGATGGTCAGACTAAACTGGCTGACGGAATTTATGCCTCTTCCGACCATCAAGCATTTTATCCGT
ACTCCTGATGATGCATGGTTACTCACCACTGCGATCCCCGGAAAAACAGCATTCCAGGTATTAGAAGAAT
ATCCTGATTCAGGTGAAAATATTGTTGATGCGCTGGCAGTGTTCCTGCGCCGGTTGCATTCGATTCCTGT
TTGTAATTGTCCTTTTAACAGCGATCGCGTATTTCGTCTCGCTCAGGCGCAATCACGAATGAATAACGGT
TTGGTTGATGCGAGTGATTTTGATGACGAGCGTAATGGCTGGCCTGTTGAACAAGTCTGGAAAGAAATGC
ATAAACTTTTGCCATTCTCACCGGATTCAGTCGTCACTCATGGTGATTTCTCACTTGATAACCTTATTTT
TGACGAGGGGAAATTAATAGGTTGTATTGATGTTGGACGAGTCGGAATCGCAGACCGATACCAGGATCTT
GCCATCCTATGGAACTGCCTCGGTGAGTTTTCTCCTTCATTACAGAAACGGCTTTTTCAAAAATATGGTA
TTGATAATCCTGATATGAATAAATTGCAGTTTCATTTGATGCTCGATGAGTTTTTCTAATCAGAATTGGT
TAATTGGTTGTAACACTGGCAGAGCATTACGCTGACTTGACGGGACGGCGCAAGCTCATGACCAAAATCC
CTTAACGTGAGTTACGCGTCGTTCCACTGAGCGTCAGACCCCGTAGAAAAGATCAAAGGATCTTCTTGAG
ATCCTTTTTTTCTGCGCGTAATCTGCTGCTTGCAAACAAAAAAACCACCGCTACCAGCGGTGGTTTGTTT
GCCGGATCAAGAGCTACCAACTCTTTTTCCGAAGGTAACTGGCTTCAGCAGAGCGCAGATACCAAATACT
GTCCTTCTAGTGTAGCCGTAGTTAGGCCACCACTTCAAGAACTCTGTAGCACCGCCTACATACCTCGCTC
TGCTAATCCTGTTACCAGTGGCTGCTGCCAGTGGCGATAAGTCGTGTCTTACCGGGTTGGACTCAAGACG
ATAGTTACCGGATAAGGCGCAGCGGTCGGGCTGAACGGGGGGTTCGTGCACACAGCCCAGCTTGGAGCGA
ACGACCTACACCGAACTGAGATACCTACAGCGTGAGCATTGAGAAAGCGCCACGCTTCCCGAAGGGAGAA
AGGCGGACAGGTATCCGGTAAGCGGCAGGGTCGGAACAGGAGAGCGCACGAGGGAGCTTCCAGGGGGAAA
CGCCTGGTATCTTTATAGTCCTGTCGGGTTTCGCCACCTCTGACTTGAGCGTCGATTTTTGTGATGCTCG
TCAGGGGGGCGGAGCCTATGGAAAAACGCCAGCAACGCGGCCTTTTTACGGTTCCTGGCCTTTTGCTGGC
CTTTTGCTCACATGTTCTTTCCTGCGTTATCCCCTGATTCTGTGGATAACCGTATTACCGCCTTTGAGTG
AGCTGATACCGCTCGCCGCAGCCGAACGACCGAGCGCAGCGAGTCAGTGAGCGAGGAAGCGGAAGAGCGC
CCAATACGCAAACCGCCTCTCCCCGCGCGTTGGCCGATTCATTAATGCAGCTGGCACGACAGGTTTCCCG
ACTGGAAAGCGGGCAGTGAGCGCAACGCAATTAATACGCGTACCGCTAGCCAGGAAGAGTTTGTAGAAAC
GCAAAAAGGCCATCCGTCAGGATGGCCTTCTGCTTAGTTTGATGCCTGGCAGTTTATGGCGGGCGTCCTG
CCCGCCACCCTCCGGGCCGTTGCTTCACAACGTTCAAATCCGCTCCCGGCGGATTTGTCCTACTCAGGAG
AGCGTTCACCGACAAACAACAGATAAAACGAAAGGCCCAGTCTTCCGACTGAGCCTTTCGTTTTATTTGA
TGCCTGGCAGTTCCCTACTCTCGCGTTAACGCTAGCATGGATGTTTTCCCAGTCACGACGTTGTAAAACG
ACGGCCAGTCTTAAGCTCGGGCCC
Features (pLannotate 1.2.2; 10 found; start..end, strand, type, name):
      1..100     +  protein_bind   attL1: mutant version of attL; recombination site for the Gateway® LR reaction LR Clonase™
    112..132     +  RBS            RBS: efficient ribosome binding site from bacteriophage T7 gene 10 (Olins and Rangwala, 1989)
   1781..1880    -  protein_bind   attL2: mutant version of attL; recombination site for the Gateway® LR reaction LR Clonase™
   1898..1916    -  promoter       T7 promoter: promoter for bacteriophage T7 RNA polymerase
   2050..2859    +  CDS            KanR: aminoglycoside phosphotransferase; aph(3')-Ia; confers resistance to kanamycin in bacteria or G418 (Geneticin®) in eukaryotes
   3006..3594    +  rep_origin     ori: high-copy-number ColE1/pMB1/pBR322/pUC origin of replication
   3777..3869    +  CDS            lacI (fragment): lac repressor; lacI; The lac repressor binds to the lac operator to inhibit transcription in E. coli. This inhibition can be relieved by adding lactose or isopropyl-β-D-thiogalactopyranoside (IPTG).
   3924..3951    -  terminator     rrnB T2 terminator: transcription terminator T2 from the E. coli rrnB gene
   4083..4126    +  terminator     rrnB T1 terminator: Escherichia coli rrnB; transcription terminator T1 from the E. coli rrnB gene
   4173..4209    -  CDS            lacZα (fragment): LacZα fragment of β-galactosidase; lacZ fragment
