[The description below was written by a language model from this plasmid's Addgene catalogue record and pLannotate feature annotations shown in this document.]
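Description:
pUT1442-HQ858744 is a Gateway entry clone built on the Invitrogen pENTR/SD backbone and carries the coding sequence of a maize (Zea mays) SIGMA70-like transcription factor. It belongs to the Maize TFome collection of transcription factor open reading frames assembled for functional genomics. The plasmid is about 4.2 kb, which matches the stated 2.6 kb backbone plus a 1.6 kb insert. It is propagated in E. coli under kanamycin selection, conferred by an aph(3')-Ia aminoglycoside phosphotransferase gene. Replication relies on a ColE1/pUC-type origin. The feature annotation describes this origin as high copy, whereas the catalogue entry lists the plasmid as low copy, and the record does not resolve the difference.

The insert lies between attL1 and attL2, the recombination sites used by LR Clonase to move an ORF into attR-containing destination vectors while preserving orientation and reading frame. Just downstream of attL1 is the bacteriophage T7 gene 10 ribosome binding site, the element that gives the "SD" version of the backbone its name. It travels with the ORF and can support translation in bacterial expression destination vectors. According to the depositor, the CDS was PCR-amplified from a full-length cDNA clone and retains its native stop codon, so C-terminal fusions from destination vectors will not be read through, while N-terminal tags remain possible. The annotation software did not label the ORF itself. rrnB T1 and T2 terminators upstream of the cassette shield it from read-through transcription, and a T7 promoter sits outside attL2 facing the insert. The short lacI and lacZα fragments are backbone remnants. The entry vector has no promoter designed to express the insert, so the clone serves mainly as a sequence-verified source for shuttling this transcription factor into expression vectors.
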