Addgene plasmid #27826: pUT1442-HQ858744
Depositing lab: John Gray & Erich Grotewold. Depositing organization: University of Toledo. Publication: The Maize TFome--development of a transcription factor open reading frame collection for functional genomics. Burdo B, Gray J, Goetting-Minesky MP, Wittler B, Hunt M, Li T, Velliquette D, Thomas J, Gentzel I, dos Santos Brito M, Mejia-Guerra MK, Connolly LN, Qaisi D, Li W, Casas MI, Doseff AI, Grotewold E. Plant J. 2014 Oct;80(2):356-66. doi: 10.1111/tpj.12623. Epub 2014 Aug 26. PubMed 25053252.
Backbone
  Vector backbone: pENTR/SD
  Backbone manufacturer: Invitrogen
  Backbone size w/o insert (bp): 2601
  Vector type: Entry vector
Growth in bacteria
  Bacterial resistance: Kanamycin, 50 μg/mL
  Growth temperature: 37°C
  Growth strain: DH5alpha
  Growth instructions: E. coli TOP10
  Copy number: Low Copy
Gene/Insert
  Gene/Insert name: SIGMA70-like transcription factor from DV031645
  Species: Zea mays
  Insert size (bp): 1623
  GenBank ID: HQ858744
  Cloning method: Restriction Enzyme
  Sequencing primers: 5′ M13 For; 3′ M13 Rev
Terms and licenses: Academic/Nonprofit Terms; Industry Terms: Not Available to Industry
Depositor comments: This CDS was amplified using PCR from a full length cDNA template from the Maize Full-length cDNA Project (www.maizecdna.org) and the PCR product included the stop codon. The PCR product was cloned into a Gateway pENTR/SD vector. Further information on this gene may be obtained at www.grassius.org using the GenBank number. (The second half of the plasmid name is the GenBank Number for the sequence of the insert)
How to cite: pUT1442-HQ858744 was a gift from John Gray & Erich Grotewold (Addgene plasmid # 27826 ; http://n2t.net/addgene:27826 ; RRID:Addgene_27826)
