>Addgene plasmid #27826 | pUT1442-HQ858744 | addgene partial sequence | sequence record 34116 | 27826 with M13pUC-fwd
AATAATGATTTTATTTTGACTGATAGTGACCTGTTCGTTGCAACAAATTGATGAGCAATGCTTTTTTATA
ATGCCAACTTTGTACAAAAAAGCAGGCTCCGCGGCCGCCTTGTTTAACTTTAAGAAGGAGCCCTTCACCA
TGAATTCCAGCAGAAGCCTCCTCTCTTCGCCCCTCTTTGCTAGCTCGTCTCCAAACTTCAGGAGCAGTGC
TTCCGTCTCCTCCTCCCCATCCCCATCCCGCACCACAGTTCCAATGATACATGACACCAGCAGCAGCAGA
GCATCCACGGCGTGCCACTACTCGCCGTCGCTTGTGGCAGAGGAGCAGCTTCACGGCTCCAAAGACACCT
TGACCTTGAAGGGCGAGAAGGCTTTGCTCGAGTTGCTTCTAGGCATGGCTCTGGACCAGCACGTTGACGG
CAGGAAGCTCATTACCCAACAGGAGGCTGAGGATAGTGATTTCGAGAGCTATTTGAGAGAAGCAACAAGC
CGAGTGCTTTACCAGCCAACATTCATTGAAGAGGATGATGATGATGATTCTGTTTCGGAGAGCTCTTCAG
CATCATTGGCCAAACCAGCTGGAACATTGGATCTTGGCAAGCTGACAGAGGAACCACAGTTGGATGTACC
ACAGCCTCACCGCCGCAGTGTGGATCCAAACCATTCGTATGATCAAGTGTTTATTAGATCCACTCGGTTA
CTGGAGAGGAGATCCAAGAAACGCAACGGCGGCCACAGGGCTTTGGATAATGGTGTGGCGTGCAGTGGTG
TGAACTCAAAGAGAAAAGAC
